Addgene plasmid #140886: EGFP-Rab37
Purpose: Expression of zebrafish GFP-tagged Rab37 in mammalian cells.
Depositing lab: Rob Parton. Depositing organization: University of Queensland, Institute for Molecular Bioscience. Publication: In vivo cell biological screening identifies an endocytic capture mechanism for T-tubule formation. Hall TE, Martel N, Ariotti N, Xiong Z, Lo HP, Ferguson C, Rae J, Lim YW, Parton RG. Nat Commun. 2020 Jul 24;11(1):3711. doi: 10.1038/s41467-020-17486-w. PubMed 32709891.
Backbone
  Vector backbone: pCSDEST2 (Addgene 22424)
  Vector type: Mammalian Expression
Growth in bacteria
  Bacterial resistance: Ampicillin, 100 μg/mL
  Growth temperature: 37°C
  Growth strain: DH5alpha
  Copy number: High Copy
Gene/Insert
  Gene/Insert name: Rab37
  Species: D. rerio (zebrafish)
  Tag / fusion protein: EGFP (N terminal on insert)
Terms and licenses: Academic/Nonprofit Terms; Industry Terms: Not Available to Industry
How to cite: EGFP-Rab37 was a gift from Rob Parton (Addgene plasmid # 140886 ; http://n2t.net/addgene:140886 ; RRID:Addgene_140886)
