[The description below was written by a language model from this plasmid's Addgene catalogue record and pLannotate feature annotations shown in this document.]
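Description:
EGFP-Rab37 is a mammalian expression plasmid of about 5.6 kb built on the pCSDEST2 Gateway destination backbone, a pCS2-type vector. It is maintained in E. coli through a high-copy ColE1/pUC-type origin and selected with ampicillin via the β-lactamase gene. An f1 phage origin is also present, along with leftover lac promoter/operator and partial lacZα and lacI sequences from the parental cloning vector that play no role in expression.

The payload is zebrafish (Danio rerio) Rab37, a Rab-family small GTPase, fused at its N terminus to EGFP. The automated annotation labels the Rab37 coding region as a fragment matching human RAB37, which reflects homology to the reference database rather than the source species given in the catalogue entry. Transcription is driven by the simian cytomegalovirus IE94 enhancer/promoter and terminated by an SV40 polyadenylation signal. The EGFP coding sequence lies between attB1 and attB2 sites and the Rab37 sequence between attB2 and attB3, showing that the fusion was assembled by multisite Gateway recombination, with the attB2 scar forming the linker between tag and GTPase. Placing the fluorescent protein at the N terminus leaves the Rab C terminus free, which is where Rab proteins generally carry the lipid modification needed for membrane attachment. An SP6 promoter sits upstream of the fusion and could support in vitro synthesis of sense RNA, while T7 (partial) and T3 promoters lie downstream in the opposite orientation.

The stated purpose is expression of GFP-tagged zebrafish Rab37 in mammalian cells, allowing its localisation to be followed by fluorescence. It was deposited with a cell biological screening study of T-tubule formation.
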