Features (pLannotate 1.2.2; 19 found; start..end, strand, type, name):
     61..1038    +  promoter       CMV IE94 promoter: enhancer/promoter region of simian cytomegalovirus major immediate early transcription unit IE94
   1073..1091    +  promoter       SP6 promoter: promoter for bacteriophage SP6 RNA polymerase
   1146..1170    +  protein_bind   attB1: mutant version of attB; recombination site for the Gateway® BP reaction BP Clonase™
   1177..1893    +  CDS            EGFP: EGFP is a basic (constitutively fluorescent) green fluorescent protein published in 1996, derived from Aequorea victoria. It is reported to be a rapidly-maturing weak dimer with moderate acid sensitivity.
   1895..1919    -  protein_bind   attB2: mutant version of attB; recombination site for the Gateway® BP reaction BP Clonase™
   1993..2577    +  CDS            RAB37 (fragment): RAB37_HUMAN - Experimental evidence at protein level: Swiss-Prot protein existence level 1. From Homo sapiens (Human).
   2587..2607    -  protein_bind   attB3: mutant version of attB; core recombination site for the Gateway® BP reaction BP Clonase™
   2625..2642    -  promoter       T7 promoter (fragment): promoter for bacteriophage T7 RNA polymerase
   2647..2781    -  polyA_signal   SV40 poly(A) signal: SV40 polyadenylation signal
   2894..2912    -  promoter       T3 promoter: promoter for bacteriophage T3 RNA polymerase
   2957..2973    -  protein_bind   lac operator: The lac repressor binds to the lac operator to inhibit transcription in E. coli. This inhibition can be relieved by adding lactose or isopropyl-β-D-thiogalactopyranoside (IPTG). lac repressor encoded by lacI
   2981..3011    -  promoter       lac promoter: promoter for the E. coli lac operon
   3026..3047    -  protein_bind   CAP binding site: CAP binding activates transcription in the presence of cAMP. E. coli catabolite activator protein
   3060..3152    -  CDS            lacI (fragment): lac repressor; lacI; The lac repressor binds to the lac operator to inhibit transcription in E. coli. This inhibition can be relieved by adding lactose or isopropyl-β-D-thiogalactopyranoside (IPTG).
   3335..3923    -  rep_origin     ori: high-copy-number ColE1/pMB1/pBR322/pUC origin of replication
   4094..4954    -  CDS            AmpR: β-lactamase; bla; confers resistance to ampicillin, carbenicillin, and related antibiotics
   4955..5059    -  promoter       AmpR promoter: bla
   5112..5540    -  rep_origin     f1 ori (sequence partly withheld): f1 bacteriophage origin of replication; arrow indicates direction of (+) strand synthesis
   5545..54      -  CDS            lacZα (fragment) (across the origin): LacZα fragment of β-galactosidase; lacZ fragment
>Addgene plasmid #140886 | EGFP-Rab37 | addgene full sequence | sequence record 325130 | Addgene NGS Result
CTGCGCAACTGTTGGGAAGGGCGATCGGTGCGGGCCTCTTCGCTATTACGCCAGTCGACCGCCAATTCAA
TATGGCGTATATGGACTCATGCCAATTCAATATGGTGGATCTGGACCTGTGCCAATTCAATATGGCGTAT
ATGGACTCGTGCCAATTCAATATGGTGGATCTGGACCCCAGCCAATTCAATATGGCGGACTTGGCACCAT
GCCAATTCAATATGGCGGACCTGGCACTGTGCCAACTGGGGAGGGGTCTACTTGGCACGGTGCCAAGTTT
GAGGAGGGGTCTTGGCCCTGTGCCAAGTCCGCCATATTGAATTGGCATGGTGCCAATAATGGCGGCCATA
TTGGCTATATGCCAGGATCAATATATAGGCAATATCCAATATGGCCCTATGCCAATATGGCTATTGGCCA
GGTTCAATACTATGTATTGGCCCTATGCCATATAGTATTCCATATATGGGTTTTCCTATTGACGTAGATA
GCCCCTCCCAATGGGCGGTCCCATATACCATATATGGGGCTTCCTAATACCGCCCATAGCCACTCCCCCA
TTGACGTCAATGGTCTCTATATATGGTCTTTCCTATTGACGTCATATGGGCGGTCCTATTGACGTATATG
GCGCCTCCCCCATTGACGTCAATTACGGTAAATGGCCCGCCTGGCTCAATGCCCATTGACGTCAATAGGA
CCACCCACCATTGACGTCAATGGGATGGCTCATTGCCCATTCATATCCGTTCTCACGCCCCCTATTGACG
TCAATGACGGTAAATGGCCCACTTGGCAGTACATCAATATCTATTAATAGTAACTTGGCAAGTACATTAC
TATTGGAAGTACGCCAGGGTACATTGGCAGTACTCCCATTGACGTCAATGGCGGTAAATGGCCCGCGATG
GCTGCCAAGTACATCCCCATTGACGTCAATGGGGAGGGGCAATGACGCAAATGGGCGTTCCATTGACGTA
AATGGGCGGTAGGCGTGCCTAATGGGAGGTCTATATAAGCAATGCTCGTTTAGGGAACCGCCATTCTGCC
TGGGGACGTCGGAGCAAGCTTGATTTAGGTGACACTATAGAATACAAGCTACTTGTTCTTTTTGCAGGAT
CCCATCGATTCGAATTCAAGGATCAACAAGTTTGTACAAAAAAGCAGGCTGCCACCATGGTGAGCAAGGG
CGAGGAGCTGTTCACCGGGGTGGTGCCCATCCTGGTCGAGCTGGACGGCGACGTAAACGGCCACAAGTTC
AGCGTGTCCGGCGAGGGCGAGGGCGATGCCACCTACGGCAAGCTGACCCTGAAGTTCATCTGCACCACCG
GCAAGCTGCCCGTGCCCTGGCCCACCCTCGTGACCACCCTGACCTACGGCGTGCAGTGCTTCAGCCGCTA
CCCCGACCACATGAAGCAGCACGACTTCTTCAAGTCCGCCATGCCCGAAGGCTACGTCCAGGAGCGCACC
ATCTTCTTCAAGGACGACGGCAACTACAAGACCCGCGCCGAGGTGAAGTTCGAGGGCGACACCCTGGTGA
ACCGCATCGAGCTGAAGGGCATCGACTTCAAGGAGGACGGCAACATCCTGGGGCACAAGCTGGAGTACAA
CTACAACAGCCACAACGTCTATATCATGGCCGACAAGCAGAAGAACGGCATCAAGGTGAACTTCAAGATC
CGCCACAACATCGAGGACGGCAGCGTGCAGCTCGCCGACCACTACCAGCAGAACACCCCCATCGGCGACG
GCCCCGTGCTGCTGCCCGACAACCACTACCTGAGCACCCAGTCCGCCCTGAGCAAAGACCCCAACGAGAA
GCGCGATCACATGGTCCTGCTGGAGTTCGTGACCGCCGCCGGGATCACTCTCGGCATGGACGAGCTGTAC
AAGCACCCAGCTTTCTTGTACAAAGTGGTGCGTAAAAGCAGTAACTTAACGCAGAATAACGGTGTGTTCA
CACCGAAGGTGGTGAGAGCATCAACGGTCGCTCTGGCCGCCCTGACGATCCTGGTCGGAGACAGCGGTGT
GGGGAAAACATCTCTGCTGGTTCAGTTTGATCAGGGAAAGTTCATCCCCGGCTCTTTCTCTGCTACTGTG
GGAATCGGCTTTACGGAATATTCTCACACACACAATCACACAGATATCCTCTGTGTTTGTCAGATCTGGG
ACACTGCAGGACAGGAGAGATTCCGCAGCGTCACACACGCGTATTACAGAGACGCTCAGGCGCTGCTCCT
GCTCTACGACATCACCAGCAAATCATCCTTCGACAACACACGGGCGTGGCTTACAGAGATCCATGAATAT
GCTCAGGATGATGTGGTCATCATGCTGCTTGGTAACAAGTCTGACATGTCAAGCTCGAGGGTGATCAGAA
GAGAAGATGGAGAGAAACTCGCCAGGGAATATGGGGTGATTTTCCTGGAGACCAGCGCCAAAACTGGACT
CAATGTGGATGAGGCCTTCATGACTGTGGGCAAAGAGCTGGTGAGACGTGCTGTTCAGCTTCCCGTCGAA
CCGACGTTTCACCTTCACGACGTGATGGAGCCGCAGAAGGAGACGTCAGGCTGCTGTTTCAGCTAACAAC
TTTATTATACATAGTTGCACTCGAGCCTCTAGAACTATAGTGAGTCGTATTACGTAGATCCAGACATGAT
AAGATACATTGATGAGTTTGGACAAACCACAACTAGAATGCAGTGAAAAAAATGCTTTATTTGTGAAATT
TGTGATGCTATTGCTTTATTTGTAACCATTATAAGCTGCAATAAACAAGTTAACAACAACAATTGCATTC
ATTTTATGTTTCAGGTTCAGGGGGAGGTGTGGGAGGTTTTTTAATTCGCGGCCGCGGCGCCAATGCATTG
GGCCCGGTACCCAGCTTTTGTTCCCTTTAGTGAGGGTTAATTGCGCGCTTGGCGTAATCATGGTCATAGC
TGTTTCCTGTGTGAAATTGTTATCCGCTCACAATTCCACACAACATACGAGCCGGGAGCATAAAGTGTAA
AGCCTGGGGTGCCTAATGAGTGAGCTAACTCACATTAATTGCGTTGCGCTCACTGCCCGCTTTCCAGTCG
GGAAACCTGTCGTGCCAGCTGCATTAATGAATCGGCCAACGCGCGGGGAGAGGCGGTTTGCGTATTGGGC
GCTCTTCCGCTTCCTCGCTCACTGACTCGCTGCGCTCGGTCGTTCGGCTGCGGCGAGCGGTATCAGCTCA
CTCAAAGGCGGTAATACGGTTATCCACAGAATCAGGGGATAACGCAGGAAAGAACATGTGAGCAAAAGGC
CAGCAAAAGGCCAGGAACCGTAAAAAGGCCGCGTTGCTGGCGTTTTTCCATAGGCTCCGCCCCCCTGACG
AGCATCACAAAAATCGACGCTCAAGTCAGAGGTGGCGAAACCCGACAGGACTATAAAGATACCAGGCGTT
TCCCCCTGGAAGCTCCCTCGTGCGCTCTCCTGTTCCGACCCTGCCGCTTACCGGATACCTGTCCGCCTTT
CTCCCTTCGGGAAGCGTGGCGCTTTCTCATAGCTCACGCTGTAGGTATCTCAGTTCGGTGTAGGTCGTTC
GCTCCAAGCTGGGCTGTGTGCACGAACCCCCCGTTCAGCCCGACCGCTGCGCCTTATCCGGTAACTATCG
TCTTGAGTCCAACCCGGTAAGACACGACTTATCGCCACTGGCAGCAGCCACTGGTAACAGGATTAGCAGA
GCGAGGTATGTAGGCGGTGCTACAGAGTTCTTGAAGTGGTGGCCTAACTACGGCTACACTAGAAGAACAG
TATTTGGTATCTGCGCTCTGCTGAAGCCAGTTACCTTCGGAAAAAGAGTTGGTAGCTCTTGATCCGGCAA
ACAAACCACCGCTGGTAGCGGTGGTTTTTTTGTTTGCAAGCAGCAGATTACGCGCAGAAAAAAAGGATCT
CAAGAAGATCCTTTGATCTTTTCTACGGGGTCTGACGCTCAGTGGAACGAAAACTCACGTTAAGGGATTT
TGGTCATGAGATTATCAAAAAGGATCTTCACCTAGATCCTTTTAAATTAAAAATGAAGTTTTAAATCAAT
CTAAAGTATATATGAGTAAACTTGGTCTGACAGTTACCAATGCTTAATCAGTGAGGCACCTATCTCAGCG
ATCTGTCTATTTCGTTCATCCATAGTTGCCTGACTCCCCGTCGTGTAGATAACTACGATACGGGAGGGCT
TACCATCTGGCCCCAGTGCTGCAATGATACCGCGAGACCCACGCTCACCGGCTCCAGATTTATCAGCAAT
AAACCAGCCAGCCGGAAGGGCCGAGCGCAGAAGTGGTCCTGCAACTTTATCCGCCTCCATCCAGTCTATT
AATTGTTGCCGGGAAGCTAGAGTAAGTAGTTCGCCAGTTAATAGTTTGCGCAACGTTGTTGCCATTGCTA
CAGGCATCGTGGTGTCACGCTCGTCGTTTGGTATGGCTTCATTCAGCTCCGGTTCCCAACGATCAAGGCG
AGTTACATGATCCCCCATGTTGTGCAAAAAAGCGGTTAGCTCCTTCGGTCCTCCGATCGTTGTCAGAAGT
AAGTTGGCCGCAGTGTTATCACTCATGGTTATGGCAGCACTGCATAATTCTCTTACTGTCATGCCATCCG
TAAGATGCTTTTCTGTGACTGGTGAGTACTCAACCAAGTCATTCTGAGAATAGTGTATGCGGCGACCGAG
TTGCTCTTGCCCGGCGTCAATACGGGATAATACCGCGCCACATAGCAGAACTTTAAAAGTGCTCATCATT
GGAAAACGTTCTTCGGGGCGAAAACTCTCAAGGATCTTACCGCTGTTGAGATCCAGTTCGATGTAACCCA
CTCGTGCACCCAACTGATCTTCAGCATCTTTTACTTTCACCAGCGTTTCTGGGTGAGCAAAAACAGGAAG
GCAAAATGCCGCAAAAAAGGGAATAAGGGCGACACGGAAATGTTGAATACTCATACTCTTCCTTTTTCAA
TATTATTGAAGCATTTATCAGGGTTATTGTCTCATGAGCGGATACATATTTGAATGTATTTAGAAAAATA
AACAAATAGGGGTTCCGCGCACATTTCCCCGAAAAGTGCCACCTAAATTGTAAGCGTTAATATTTTGTTA
AAATTCGCGTTAAATTTTTGTTAAATCAGCTCATTTTTTAACCAATAGGCCGAAATCGGCAAAATCCCTT
ATAAATCAAAAGAATAGACCGAGATAGGGT
[37 nt withheld, positions 5211-5247]
AAAGAACGTGGACTCCAACGTCAAAGG
[49 nt withheld, positions 5275-5323]
T
[91 nt withheld, positions 5325-5415]
G
[124 nt withheld, positions 5417-5540]
CCCATTCGCCATTCAGG
